>Addgene plasmid #227438 | AAV-FLEX-CAG_G-PTEN | addgene full sequence | sequence record 451256 | Addgene NGS Result
CTTCCGCTTCCTCGCTCACTGACTCGCTGCGCTCGGTCGTTCGGCTGCGGCGAGCGGTATCAGCTCACTC
AAAGGCGGTAATACGGTTATCCACAGAATCAGGGGATAACGCAGGAAAGAACATGTGAGCAAAAGGCCAG
CAAAAGGCCAGGAACCGTAAAAAGGCCGCGTTGCTGGCGTTTTTCCATAGGCTCCGCCCCCCTGACGAGC
ATCACAAAAATCGACGCTCAAGTCAGAGGTGGCGAAACCCGACAGGACTATAAAGATACCAGGCGTTTCC
CCCTGGAAGCTCCCTCGTGCGCTCTCCTGTTCCGACCCTGCCGCTTACCGGATACCTGTCCGCCTTTCTC
CCTTCGGGAAGCGTGGCGCTTTCTCATAGCTCACGCTGTAGGTATCTCAGTTCGGTGTAGGTCGTTCGCT
CCAAGCTGGGCTGTGTGCACGAACCCCCCGTTCAGCCCGACCGCTGCGCCTTATCCGGTAACTATCGTCT
TGAGTCCAACCCGGTAAGACACGACTTATCGCCACTGGCAGCAGCCACTGGTAACAGGATTAGCAGAGCG
AGGTATGTAGGCGGTGCTACAGAGTTCTTGAAGTGGTGGCCTAACTACGGCTACACTAGAAGAACAGTAT
TTGGTATCTGCGCTCTGCTGAAGCCAGTTACCTTCGGAAAAAGAGTTGGTAGCTCTTGATCCGGCAAACA
AACCACCGCTGGTAGCGGTGGTTTTTTTGTTTGCAAGCAGCAGATTACGCGCAGAAAAAAAGGATCTCAA
GAAGATCCTTTGATCTTTTCTACGGGGTCTGACGCTCAGTGGAACGAAAACTCACGTTAAGGGATTTTGG
TCATGAGATTATCAAAAAGGATCTTCACCTAGATCCTTTTAAATTAAAAATGAAGTTTTAAATCAATCTA
AAGTATATATGAGTAAACTTGGTCTGACAGTTACCAATGCTTAATCAGTGAGGCACCTATCTCAGCGATC
TGTCTATTTCGTTCATCCATAGTTGCCTGACTCCCCGTCGTGTAGATAACTACGATACGGGAGGGCTTAC
CATCTGGCCCCAGTGCTGCAATGATACCGCGAGACCCACGCTCACCGGCTCCAGATTTATCAGCAATAAA
CCAGCCAGCCGGAAGGGCCGAGCGCAGAAGTGGTCCTGCAACTTTATCCGCCTCCATCCAGTCTATTAAT
TGTTGCCGGGAAGCTAGAGTAAGTAGTTCGCCAGTTAATAGTTTGCGCAACGTTGTTGCCATTGCTACAG
GCATCGTGGTGTCACGCTCGTCGTTTGGTATGGCTTCATTCAGCTCCGGTTCCCAACGATCAAGGCGAGT
TACATGATCCCCCATGTTGTGCAAAAAAGCGGTTAGCTCCTTCGGTCCTCCGATCGTTGTCAGAAGTAAG
TTGGCCGCAGTGTTATCACTCATGGTTATGGCAGCACTGCATAATTCTCTTACTGTCATGCCATCCGTAA
GATGCTTTTCTGTGACTGGTGAGTACTCAACCAAGTCATTCTGAGAATAGTGTATGCGGCGACCGAGTTG
CTCTTGCCCGGCGTCAATACGGGATAATACCGCGCCACATAGCAGAACTTTAAAAGTGCTCATCATTGGA
AAACGTTCTTCGGGGCGAAAACTCTCAAGGATCTTACCGCTGTTGAGATCCAGTTCGATGTAACCCACTC
GTGCACCCAACTGATCTTCAGCATCTTTTACTTTCACCAGCGTTTCTGGGTGAGCAAAAACAGGAAGGCA
AAATGCCGCAAAAAAGGGAATAAGGGCGACACGGAAATGTTGAATACTCATACTCTTCCTTTTTCAATAT
TATTGAAGCATTTATCAGGGTTATTGTCTCATGAGCGGATACATATTTGAATGTATTTAGAAAAATAAAC
AAATAGGGGTTCCGCGCACATTTCCCCGAAAAGTGCCACCTAAATTGTAAGCGTTAATATTTTGTTAAAA
TTCGCGTTAAATTTTTGTTAAATCAGCTCATTTTTTAACCAATAGGCCGAAATCGGCAAAATCCCTTATA
AATCAAAAGAATAGACCGAGATAGGGT
[37 nt withheld, positions 2058-2094]
AAAGAACGTGGACTCCAACGTCAAAGG
[49 nt withheld, positions 2122-2170]
T
[91 nt withheld, positions 2172-2262]
G
[124 nt withheld, positions 2264-2387]
CCCATTCGCCATTCAGGCTGCGCAACTGTTGGGAAGGGCGATCGGTGCGGGCCTCTTCGCTATTACGCCA
GCTGCGCGCTCGCTCGCTCACTGAGGCCGCCCGGGCAAAGCCCGGGCGTCGGGCGACCTTTGGTCGCCCG
GCCTCAGTGAGCGAGCGAGCGCGCAGAGAGGGAGTGGCCAACTCCATCACTAGGGGTTCCTTGTAGTTAA
TGATTAACCCGCCATGCTACTTATCTACGTAGCCATGCTCTAGGAAGAGTACCATTGACGTCAATAATGA
CGTATGTTCCCATAGTAACGCCAATAGGGACTTTCCATTGACGTCAATGGGTGGAGTATTTACGGTAAAC
TGCCCACTTGGCAGTACATCAAGTGTATCATATGCCAAGTACGCCCCCTATTGACGTCAATGACGGTAAA
TGGCCCGCCTGGCATTATGCCCAGTACATGACCTTATGGGACTTTCCTACTTGGCAGTACATCTACGTAT
TAGTCATCGCTATTACCATGGTCGAGGTGAGCCCCACGTTCTGCTTCACTCTCCCCATCTCCCCCCCCTC
CCCACCCCCAATTTTGTATTTATTTATTTTTTAATTATTTTGTGCAGCGATGGGGGCGGGGGGGGGGGGG
GGGCGCGCGCCRGGSGGGGSGGGGSGGGGSGRGGGGSGGGGSGGGGSGRGGCGGAGAGGTGCGGCGGCAG
CCAATCAGAGCGGCGCGCTCCGAAAGTTTCCTTTTATGGCGAGGCGGCGGCGGCGGCGGCCCTATAAAAA
GCGAAGCGCGCGGCGGGCGGGAGTCGCTGCGCGCTGCCTTCGCCCCGTGCCCCGCTCCGCCGCCGCCTCG
CGCCGCCCGCCCCGGCTCTGACTGACCGCGTTACTCCCACAGGTGAGCGGGCGGGACGGCCCTTCTCCTC
CGGGCTGTAATTAGCGCTTGGTTTAATGACGGCTTGTTTCTTTTCTGTGGCTGCGTGAAAGCCTTGAGGG
GCTCCGGGAGGGCCCTTTGTGCGGGGGGAGCGGCTCGGGGCTGTCCGCGGGGGGACGGCTGCCTTCGGGG
GGGACGGGGCAGGGCGGGGTTCGGCTTCTGGCGTGTGACCGGCGGCTCTAGAGCCTCTGCTAACCATGTT
CATGCCTTCTTCTTTTTCCTACAGCTCCTGGGCAACGTGCTGGTTATTGTGCTGTCTCATCATTTTGGCA
AAGAATTGGATCGGGATCCTCTAGAGTCGACTCCGGAATAACTTCGTATAGGATACTTTATACGAAGTTA
TGCAGAATGGTAGCTGGATTGTAGCTGCTATTAGCAATATGAAACCTCTTAATAACTTCGTATAGCATAC
ATTATACGAAGTTATGGGCTGATTATGATCAGTTATCTTCACTTATAGAGTTCATCCATACCCAGTGTAA
TACCTGCGGCTGTGACTCTTTCGAGCAGAACCATGTGGTCTCTTTTTTCATTAGGATCTTTACTCAGAGC
ACTTTGATAAGACAGATAGTGATTATCTGGGAGGAGAACAGGTCCATCACCTATTGGTGTATTTTGTTGA
TAATGATCTGCGAGTTGAACACTTCCGTCTTCTATATTGTGTCTAATTTTGAAATTAACTTTTATACCAT
TTTTCTGTTTGTCTGCCATAATATAAACATTGACACTATTCCAATTATATTCGAGTTTATGACCGAGTAT
ATTTCCATCTTCCTTAAAATCTATACCTTTCAGTTCTATTCTATTAACGAGTGTATCTCCCTCAAATTTA
ACCTCAGCCCTAGTTTTATAATTACCGTCATCTTTAAAAAATATAGTTCTTTCTTGAACATAACCTTCTG
GCATTGCTGATTTAAAAAAATCATGTTGTTTCATGTGATCAGGATACCTAGCAAAACACATGAGTCCATA
TCCAAAAGTAGTAACCAGAGTAGGCCAAGGGACAGGCAGTTTCCCTGTAGTACATATCAGTTTGAGTGTG
AGTTTACCATAAGTAGCATCTCCTTCCCCTTCTCCACTGACTGAGAATTTATGTCCATTAACATCTCCAT
CCAGTTCAACCAGTATAGGAACAACTCCTGTAAACAGTTCCTCTCCTTTAGAAACAGGGGTAGGGACTTT
TGTAATTTGTGAATGCTGATCTTCATCAAAAGGTTCATTCTCTGGATCAGAGTCAGTGGTGTCAGAATAT
CTATAATGATCAGGTTCATTGTCACTAACGTCTGGAGTCACAGAAGTTGAACTGCTAGCCTCTGGATTTG
ATGGTTCCTCTACTGTTTTTGTAAAGTATAATTTCACCTTAAAATTTGGAGAGAAGTATCGGTTGGCCTT
GTCTTTGTTTGCTTTGTCAAGATCATTTTTTGTCAGGGTGAGCACAAGATACTCCTTGTCATTATCCGCA
CGCTCTATACTACAAATGCTATCGATTTCCTGATCACAAAGACTTCCATTTTCCACTTTTTCTGAGGTTT
CCTCTGGTCCTGGTATGAAGAACGTATTTACCCAAAAGTGAAACATTTTGTCCTTTTTGAGCATCTTGTT
CTGTTTGTGGAAGAACTCTACTTTGATGTCACCACACACAGGCAATGGCTGAGGGAACTCAAAGTACATG
AGCTTGTCCTCCCGCCGCGTGGGTCCTGAGTTGGAGGAGTAGATCTTCACCTTTAGCTGGCAGACCACAA
ACTGGGGATTGCAAGTTCCGCCACTGAACATTGGAATAGTTTCAAACATCATCTTGTGAAACAACAGTGC
CACTGGTCTGTAATCCAGGTGATTCTTTAACAGGTAGCTATAATAATATACATAGCGCCTCTGACTGGGA
ATAGTTACTCCCTTTTTATCTCTGGTCCTTACTTCCCCATAAAAATCCAGGGCCTCTTGTGCCTTTAAAA
ACTTGCCCCGATGCAATAAATATGCACAAATCATTACACCAGTCCGTCCTTTCCCAGCTTTACAGTGAAT
TGCTGCAACATGATTGTCGTCTTCACTTAGCCATTGGTCAAGATCTTCACAAAAGGGTTTGATAAGTTCT
AGCTGTGGTGGGTTATGGTCTTCAAAAGGATACTGTGCAACTCTGCAGTTAAATTTGGCGGTGTCATAAT
GTCTCTCAGCACATAGATTGTATATCTTGTAATGGTTTTTATGCTTTGAATCCAAAAACCTTACTACATC
ATCAATATTGTTCCTGTATACACCTTCAAGTCTTTCTGCAGGAAATCCCATAGCAATAATATTTGGATAA
ATATAGGTCAAGTCTAAGTCGAATCCATCCTCTTGATATCTCCCTTTGTTTCTGCTAACGATCTCTTTGA
TGATGGCTGTCATAGCTCGAGATCTGAGTCCGGACTTGTACAGCTCGTCCATGCCGAGAGTGATCCCGGC
GGCGGTCACGAACTCCAGCAGGACCATGTGATCGCGCTTCTCGTTGGGGTCTTTGCTCAGCTTGGACTGG
GTGCTCAGGTAGTGGTTGTCGGGCAGCAGCACGGGGCCGTCGCCGATGGGGGTGTTCTGCTGGTAGTGGT
CGGCGAGCTGCACGCTGCCGTCCTCGATGTTGTGGCGGATCTTGAAGTTCACCTTGATGCCGTTCTTCTG
CTTGTCGGCCATGATATAGACGTTGTGGCTGTTGTAGTTGTACTCCAGCTTGTGCCCCAGGATGTTGCCG
TCCTCCTTGAAGTCGATGCCCTTCAGCTCGATGCGGTTCACCAGGGTGTCGCCCTCGAACTTCACCTCGG
CGCGGGTCTTGTAGTTGCCGTCGTCCTTGAAGAAGATGGTGCGCTCCTGGACGTAGCCTTCGGGCATGGC
GGACTTGAAGAAGTCGTGCTGCTTCATGTGGTCGGGGTAGCGGCTGAAGCACTGCACGCCGTAGGTCAGG
GTGGTCACGAGGGTGGGCCAGGGCACGGGCAGCTTGCCGGTGGTGCAGATGAACTTCAGGGTCAGCTTGC
CGTAGGTGGCATCGCCCTCGCCCTCGCCGGACACGCTGAACTTGTGGCCGTTTACGTCGCCGTCCAGCTC
GACCAGGATGGGCACCACCCCGGTGAACAGCTCCTCGCCCTTGCTCACCATGGTGGCGACCGGTAGCGCT
AGCATAACTTCGTATAAAGTATCCTATACGAAGTTATTTGCCTTAACCCAGAAATTATCACTGTTATTCT
TTAGAATGGTGCAAAGAATAACTTCGTATAATGTATGCTATACGAAGTTATGAATTGGCCGCTTCGAGCA
GACATGATAAGATACATTGATGAGTTTGGACAAACCACAACTAGAATGCAGTGAAAAAAATGCTTTATTT
GTGAAATTTGTGATGCTATTGCTTTATTTGTAACCATTATAAGCTGCAATAAACAAGTTAACAACAACAA
TTGCATTCATTTTATGTTTCAGGTTCAGGGGGAGATGTGGGAGGTTTTTTAAAGCAAGTAAAACCTCTAC
AAATGTGGTAAAATCGATAAGGATCTTCCTAGAGCATGGCTACGTAGATAAGTAGCATGGCGGGTTAATC
ATTAACTACAAGGAACCCCTAGTGATGGAGTTGGCCACTCCCTCTCTGCGCGCTCGCTCGCTCACTGAGG
CCGGGCGACCAAAGGTCGCCCGACGCCCGGGCTTTGCCCGGGCGGCCTCAGTGAGCGAGCGAGCGCGCAG
CTGCATTAATGAATCGGCCAACGCGCGGGGAGAGGCGGTTTGCGTATTGGGCGCT
Features (pLannotate 1.2.2; 25 found; start..end, strand, type, name):
    182..770     -  rep_origin     ori: high-copy-number ColE1/pMB1/pBR322/pUC origin of replication
    941..1801    -  CDS            AmpR: β-lactamase; bla; confers resistance to ampicillin, carbenicillin, and related antibiotics
   1802..1906    -  promoter       AmpR promoter: bla
   1959..2387    -  rep_origin     f1 ori (sequence partly withheld): f1 bacteriophage origin of replication; arrow indicates direction of (+) strand synthesis
   2392..2461    -  CDS            lacZα (fragment): LacZα fragment of β-galactosidase; lacZ fragment
   2456..2588    -  repeat_region  AAV2 ITR (fragment): inverted terminal repeat of adeno-associated virus serotype 2 inverted
   2649..2897    +  enhancer       CMV enhancer (fragment): human cytomegalovirus immediate early enhancer
   2899..3176    +  promoter       chicken β-actin promoter: No description available
   3177..3312    +  intron         hybrid intron (fragment): hybrid between chicken β-actin (CBA) and minute virus of mice (MMV) introns (Gray et al., 2011)
   3401..3531    +  intron         chimeric intron (fragment): chimera between introns from chicken β-actin and rabbit β-globin
   3590..3608    +  misc_feature   MCS (fragment): pUC18/19 multiple cloning site
   3615..3648    +  protein_bind   lox2272: Cre-mediated recombination occurs in the 8-bp core sequence (GGATACTT). lox2272 sites are compatible with each other, but incompatible with loxP or loxN sites (Lee and Saito, 1988). Cre recombinase
   3649..3698    -  intron         β-globin intron (fragment): internally truncated intron from human β-globin
   3699..3732    +  protein_bind   loxP: Cre-mediated recombination occurs in the 8-bp core sequence (GCATACAT). Cre recombinase
   3759..4472    -  CDS            Citrine: Citrine is a basic (constitutively fluorescent) yellow fluorescent protein published in 2001, derived from Aequorea victoria. It has moderate acid sensitivity.
   4482..5690    -  CDS            Pten: PTEN_MOUSE - Also known as Mmac1. Experimental evidence at protein level: Swiss-Prot protein existence level 1. In motile cells, suppresses the formation of lateral pseudopods and thereby promotes cell polarization and directed movement (By similarity). Tumor suppressor. Acts as a dual-specificity protein phosphatase, dephosphorylating tyrosine-, serine- and threonine- phosphorylated proteins. Also acts as a lipid phosphatase, removing the phosphate in the D3 position of the inositol ring from phosphatidylinositol 3,4,5-trisphosphate, phosphatidylinositol 3,4- diphosphate, phosphatidylinositol
   5691..5711    -  misc_feature   MCS (fragment): multiple cloning site
   5712..6428    -  CDS            mEGFP: mEGFP is a basic (constitutively fluorescent) green fluorescent protein published in 2002, derived from Aequorea victoria. It has moderate acid sensitivity.
   6451..6484    -  protein_bind   lox2272: Cre-mediated recombination occurs in the 8-bp core sequence (GGATACTT). lox2272 sites are compatible with each other, but incompatible with loxP or loxN sites (Lee and Saito, 1988). Cre recombinase
   6485..6534    -  intron         β-globin intron (fragment): internally truncated intron from human β-globin
   6535..6568    -  protein_bind   loxP: Cre-mediated recombination occurs in the 8-bp core sequence (GCATACAT). Cre recombinase
   6595..6716    -  polyA_signal   SV40 poly(A) signal: SV40 polyadenylation signal
   6739..6807    -  CDS            large T antigen (fragment): large T antigen from SV40 (simian virus 40)
   6878..7011    +  repeat_region  AAV2 ITR: inverted terminal repeat of adeno-associated virus serotype 2 inverted
   7005..7061    -  CDS            lacI (fragment): lac repressor; lacI; The lac repressor binds to the lac operator to inhibit transcription in E. coli. This inhibition can be relieved by adding lactose or isopropyl-β-D-thiogalactopyranoside (IPTG).
