[The description below was written by a language model from this plasmid's Addgene catalogue record and pLannotate feature annotations shown in this document.]
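Description:
AAV-FLEX-CAG_G-PTEN is an adeno-associated virus transfer plasmid for Cre-dependent mammalian expression of G-PTEN, a genetically encoded biosensor developed for fluorescence lifetime imaging of PTEN dynamics. The bacterial portion carries a high-copy ColE1/pUC-type origin, an ampicillin resistance gene (β-lactamase) with its own promoter, and an f1 origin. Two AAV2 inverted terminal repeats, one annotated as a fragment, flank the expression cassette and allow it to be packaged into recombinant AAV particles. The sequenced record is 7,062 nt, which does not match the catalogue's size fields (a 4,400 bp backbone but a 2,600 bp total). The latter figure more plausibly reflects the insert.

Between the ITRs, a CAG promoter (CMV enhancer, chicken β-actin promoter and chimeric intron sequences) faces a FLEX/DIO switch built from paired lox2272 and loxP sites in opposing orientations. The sensor coding sequence lies inverted between them, so it is not translated until Cre recombinase flips it into the sense orientation and excision of one site from each pair locks it there. An SV40 polyadenylation signal lies downstream of the cassette.

The sensor is a fusion of monomeric EGFP at the N terminus, rat PTEN carrying an R14G mutation, and a C-terminal sREACh variant listed as CD-sREACh. sREACh is a dim YFP-derived acceptor, which is why the automated annotation labels it Citrine; the same tool matched the PTEN sequence to the mouse protein. With mEGFP as donor and sREACh as acceptor, the design is consistent with a FRET readout of PTEN conformation measured by donor lifetime. The construct is suited to restricting sensor expression to Cre-defined cell populations, for example in the intact brain.
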