Addgene plasmid #227438: AAV-FLEX-CAG_G-PTEN
Purpose: An AAV backbone for expression of the G-PTEN sensor under the CAG promoter, in a Cre dependent manner.
Depositing lab: Tal Laviv. Depositing organization: Tel Aviv University. Publication: Genetically encoded biosensor for fluorescence lifetime imaging of PTEN dynamics in the intact brain. Kagan T, Gabay M, Meenakshisundaram A, Levi Y, Eid S, Malchenko N, Maman M, Nitzan A, Ravotto L, Zaidel-Bar R, Eickholt BJ, Gal M, Laviv T. Nat Methods. 2025 Apr;22(4):764-777. doi: 10.1038/s41592-025-02610-9. Epub 2025 Feb 20. PubMed 39979596.
Backbone
  Vector backbone: pAAV FLEX CAG
  Backbone size w/o insert (bp): 4400
  Total vector size (bp): 2600
  Vector type: Mammalian Expression, AAV
Growth in bacteria
  Bacterial resistance: Ampicillin, 100 μg/mL
  Growth temperature: 30°C
  Growth strain: NEB Stable
  Copy number: High Copy
Gene/Insert
  Gene/Insert name: G-PTEN sensor (alt name: mEGFP-PTEN-sREACh)
  Species: R. norvegicus (rat)
  Mutation: R14G
  Entrez Gene: Pten (a.k.a. MMAC1, Mmac, TEP1)
  Promoter: pCAG
  Tag / fusion protein: mEGFP (N terminal on insert); CD-sREACh (C terminal on insert)
  Cloning method: Gibson Cloning
  Sequencing primers: 5′ CAG For
Resource information
  A portion of this plasmid was derived from a plasmid made by: The PTEN gene was obtained from Addgene plasmid #110181 pEGFP-PTEN
Terms and licenses: Academic/Nonprofit Terms; Industry Terms: Not Available to Industry
Depositor comments: Expression is Cre dependent. Please visit https://doi.org/10.1101/2024.10.04.616644 for bioRxiv preprint.
How to cite: AAV-FLEX-CAG_G-PTEN was a gift from Tal Laviv (Addgene plasmid # 227438 ; http://n2t.net/addgene:227438 ; RRID:Addgene_227438)
